>Addgene plasmid #76069 | FGFR1 gRNA (BRDN0001146517) | addgene full sequence | sequence record 185122 | Addgene Assembled Sequence
CCCGGGTGCAAAGATGGATAAAGTTTTAAACAGAGAGGAATCTTTGCAGCTAATGGACCTTCTAGGTCTT
GAAAGGAGTGGGAATTGGCTCCGGTGCCCGTCAGTGGGCAGAGCGCACATCGCCCACAGTCCCCGAGAAG
TTGGGGGGAGGGGTCGGCAATTGATCCGGTGCCTAGAGAAGGTGGCGCGGGGTAAACTGGGAAAGTGATG
TCGTGTACTGGCTCCGCCTTTTTCCCGAGGGTGGGGGAGAACCGTATATAAGTGCAGTAGTCGCCGTGAA
CGTTCTTTTTCGCAACGGGTTTGCCGCCAGAACACAGGTAAGTGCCGTGTGTGGTTCCCGCGGGCCTGGC
CTCTTTACGGGTTATGGCCCTTGCGTGCCTTGAATTACTTCCACCTGGCTGCAGTACGTGATTCTTGATC
CCGAGCTTCGGGTTGGAAGTGGGTGGGAGAGTTCGAGGCCTTGCGCTTAAGGAGCCCCTTCGCCTCGTGC
TTGAGTTGAGGCCTGGCCTGGGCGCTGGGGCCGCCGCGTGCGAATCTGGTGGCACCTTCGCGCCTGTCTC
GCTGCTTTCGATAAGTCTCTAGCCATTTAAAATTTTTGATGACCTGCTGCGACGCTTTTTTTCTGGCAAG
ATAGTCTTGTAAATGCGGGCCAAGATCTGCACACTGGTATTTCGGTTTTTGGGGCCGCGGGCGGCGACGG
GGCCCGTGCGTCCCAGCGCACATGTTCGGCGAGGCGGGGCCTGCGAGCGCGGCCACCGAGAATCGGACGG
GGGTAGTCTCAAGCTGGCCGGCCTGCTCTGGTGCCTGGCCTCGCGCCGCCGTGTATCGCCCCGCCCTGGG
CGGCAAGGCTGGCCCGGTCGGCACCAGTTGCGTGAGCGGAAAGATGGCCGCTTCCCGGCCCTGCTGCAGG
GAGCTCAAAATGGAGGACGCGGCGCTCGGGAGAGCGGGCGGGTGAGTCACCCACACAAAGGAAAAGGGCC
TTTCCGTCCTCAGCCGTCGCTTCATGTGACTCCACGGAGTACCGGGCGCCGTCCAGGCACCTCGATTAGT
TCTCGAGCTTTTGGAGTACGTCGTCTTTAGGTTGGGGGGAGGGGTTTTATGCGATGGAGTTTCCCCACAC
TGAGTGGGTGGAGACTGAAGTTAGGCCAGCTTGGCACTTGATGTAATTCTCCTTGGAATTTGCCCTTTTT
GAGTTTGGATCTTGGTTCATTCTCAAGCCTCAGACAGTGGTTCAAAGTTTTTTTCTTCCATTTCAGGTGT
CGTGACGTACGGCCACCATGACCGAGTACAAGCCCACGGTGCGCCTCGCCACCCGCGACGACGTCCCCAG
GGCCGTACGCACCCTCGCCGCCGCGTTCGCCGACTACCCCGCCACGCGCCACACCGTCGATCCGGACCGC
CACATCGAGCGGGTCACCGAGCTGCAAGAACTCTTCCTCACGCGCGTCGGGCTCGACATCGGCAAGGTGT
GGGTCGCGGACGACGGCGCCGCCGTGGCGGTCTGGACCACGCCGGAGAGCGTCGAAGCGGGGGCGGTGTT
CGCCGAGATCGGCCCGCGCATGGCCGAGTTGAGCGGTTCCCGGCTGGCCGCGCAGCAACAGATGGAAGGC
CTCCTGGCGCCGCACCGGCCCAAGGAGCCCGCGTGGTTCCTGGCCACCGTCGGAGTCTCGCCCGACCACC
AGGGCAAGGGTCTGGGCAGCGCCGTCGTGCTCCCCGGAGTGGAGGCGGCCGAGCGCGCCGGGGTGCCCGC
CTTCCTGGAGACCTCCGCGCCCCGCAACCTCCCCTTCTACGAGCGGCTCGGCTTCACCGTCACCGCCGAC
GTCGAGGTGCCCGAAGGACCGCGCACCTGGTGCATGACCCGCAAGCCCGGTGCCTGAACGCGTTAAGTCG
ACAATCAACCTCTGGATTACAAAATTTGTGAAAGATTGACTGGTATTCTTAACTATGTTGCTCCTTTTAC
GCTATGTGGATACGCTGCTTTAATGCCTTTGTATCATGCTATTGCTTCCCGTATGGCTTTCATTTTCTCC
TCCTTGTATAAATCCTGGTTGCTGTCTCTTTATGAGGAGTTGTGGCCCGTTGTCAGGCAACGTGGCGTGG
TGTGCACTGTGTTTGCTGACGCAACCCCCACTGGTTGGGGCATTGCCACCACCTGTCAGCTCCTTTCCGG
GACTTTCGCTTTCCCCCTCCCTATTGCCACGGCGGAACTCATCGCCGCCTGCCTTGCCCGCTGCTGGACA
GGGGCTCGGCTGTTGGGCACTGACAATTCCGTGGTGTTGTCGGGGAAATCATCGTCCTTTCCTTGGCTGC
TCGCCTGTGTTGCCACCTGGATTCTGCGCGGGACGTCCTTCTGCTACGTCCCTTCGGCCCTCAATCCAGC
GGACCTTCCTTCCCGCGGCCTGCTGCCGGCTCTGCGGCCTCTTCCGCGTCTTCGCCTTCGCCCTCAGACG
AGTCGGATCTCCCTTTGGGCCGCCTCCCCGCGTCGACTTTAAGACCAATGACTTACAAGGCAGCTGTAGA
TCTTAGCCACTTTTTAAAAGAAAAGGGGGGACTGGAAGGGCTAATTCACTCCCAACGAAGACAAGATCTG
CTTTTTGCTTGTACTGGGTCTCTCTGGTTAGACCAGATCTGAGCCTGGGAGCTCTCTGGCTAACTAGGGA
ACCCACTGCTTAAGCCTCAATAAAGCTTGCCTTGAGTGCTTCAAGTAGTGTGTGCCCGTCTGTTGTGTGA
CTCTGGTAACTAGAGATCCCTCAGACCCTTTTAGTCAGTGTGGAAAATCTCTAGCAGTACGTATAGTAGT
TCATGTCATCTTATTATTCAGTATTTATAACTTGCAAAGAAATGAATATCAGAGAGTGAGAGGAACTTGT
TTATTGCAGCTTATAATGGTTACAAATAAAGCAATAGCATCACAAATTTCACAAATAAAGCATTTTTTTC
ACTGCATTCTAGTTGTGGTTTGTCCAAACTCATCAATGTATCTTATCATGTCTGGCTCTAGCTATCCCGC
CCCTAACTCCGCCCATCCCGCCCCTAACTCCGCCCAGTTCCGCCCATTCTCCGCCCCATGGCTGACTAAT
TTTTTTTATTTATGCAGAGGCCGAGGCCGCCTCGGCCTCTGAGCTATTCCAGAAGTAGTGAGGAGGCTTT
TTTGGAGGCCTAGGGACGTACCCAATTCGCCCTATAGTGAGTCGTATTACGCGCGCTCACTGGCCGTCGT
TTTACAACGTCGTGACTGGGAAAACCCTGGCGTTACCCAACTTAATCGCCTTGCAGCACATCCCCCTTTC
GCCAGCTGGCGTAATAGCGAAGAGGCCCGCACCGATCGCCCTTCCCAACAGTTGCGCAGCCTGAATGGCG
AATGGG
[124 nt withheld, positions 3367-3490]
C
[91 nt withheld, positions 3492-3582]
A
[49 nt withheld, positions 3584-3632]
CCTTTGACGTTGGAGTCCACGTTCTTT
[37 nt withheld, positions 3660-3696]
ACCCTATCTCGGTCTATTCTTTTGATTTATAAGGGATTTTGCCGATTTCGGCCTATTGGTTAAAAAATGA
GCTGATTTAACAAAAATTTAACGCGAATTTTAACAAAATATTAACGCTTACAATTTAGGTGGCACTTTTC
GGGGAAATGTGCGCGGAACCCCTATTTGTTTATTTTTCTAAATACATTCAAATATGTATCCGCTCATGAG
ACAATAACCCTGATAAATGCTTCAATAATATTGAAAAAGGAAGAGTATGAGTATTCAACATTTCCGTGTC
GCCCTTATTCCCTTTTTTGCGGCATTTTGCCTTCCTGTTTTTGCTCACCCAGAAACGCTGGTGAAAGTAA
AAGATGCTGAAGATCAGTTGGGTGCACGAGTGGGTTACATCGAACTGGATCTCAACAGCGGTAAGATCCT
TGAGAGTTTTCGCCCCGAAGAACGTTTTCCAATGATGAGCACTTTTAAAGTTCTGCTATGTGGCGCGGTA
TTATCCCGTATTGACGCCGGGCAAGAGCAACTCGGTCGCCGCATACACTATTCTCAGAATGACTTGGTTG
AGTACTCACCAGTCACAGAAAAGCATCTTACGGATGGCATGACAGTAAGAGAATTATGCAGTGCTGCCAT
AACCATGAGTGATAACACTGCGGCCAACTTACTTCTGACAACGATCGGAGGACCGAAGGAGCTAACCGCT
TTTTTGCACAACATGGGGGATCATGTAACTCGCCTTGATCGTTGGGAACCGGAGCTGAATGAAGCCATAC
CAAACGACGAGCGTGACACCACGATGCCTGTAGCAATGGCAACAACGTTGCGCAAACTATTAACTGGCGA
ACTACTTACTCTAGCTTCCCGGCAACAATTAATAGACTGGATGGAGGCGGATAAAGTTGCAGGACCACTT
CTGCGCTCGGCCCTTCCGGCTGGCTGGTTTATTGCTGATAAATCTGGAGCCGGTGAGCGTGGGTCTCGCG
GTATCATTGCAGCACTGGGGCCAGATGGTAAGCCCTCCCGTATCGTAGTTATCTACACGACGGGGAGTCA
GGCAACTATGGATGAACGAAATAGACAGATCGCTGAGATAGGTGCCTCACTGATTAAGCATTGGTAACTG
TCAGACCAAGTTTACTCATATATACTTTAGATTGATTTAAAACTTCATTTTTAATTTAAAAGGATCTAGG
TGAAGATCCTTTTTGATAATCTCATGACCAAAATCCCTTAACGTGAGTTTTCGTTCCACTGAGCGTCAGA
CCCCGTAGAAAAGATCAAAGGATCTTCTTGAGATCCTTTTTTTCTGCGCGTAATCTGCTGCTTGCAAACA
AAAAAACCACCGCTACCAGCGGTGGTTTGTTTGCCGGATCAAGAGCTACCAACTCTTTTTCCGAAGGTAA
CTGGCTTCAGCAGAGCGCAGATACCAAATACTGTTCTTCTAGTGTAGCCGTAGTTAGGCCACCACTTCAA
GAACTCTGTAGCACCGCCTACATACCTCGCTCTGCTAATCCTGTTACCAGTGGCTGCTGCCAGTGGCGAT
AAGTCGTGTCTTACCGGGTTGGACTCAAGACGATAGTTACCGGATAAGGCGCAGCGGTCGGGCTGAACGG
GGGGTTCGTGCACACAGCCCAGCTTGGAGCGAACGACCTACACCGAACTGAGATACCTACAGCGTGAGCT
ATGAGAAAGCGCCACGCTTCCCGAAGGGAGAAAGGCGGACAGGTATCCGGTAAGCGGCAGGGTCGGAACA
GGAGAGCGCACGAGGGAGCTTCCAGGGGGAAACGCCTGGTATCTTTATAGTCCTGTCGGGTTTCGCCACC
TCTGACTTGAGCGTCGATTTTTGTGATGCTCGTCAGGGGGGCGGAGCCTATGGAAAAACGCCAGCAACGC
GGCCTTTTTACGGTTCCTGGCCTTTTGCTGGCCTTTTGCTCACATGTTCTTTCCTGCGTTATCCCCTGAT
TCTGTGGATAACCGTATTACCGCCTTTGAGTGAGCTGATACCGCTCGCCGCAGCCGAACGACCGAGCGCA
GCGAGTCAGTGAGCGAGGAAGCGGAAGAGCGCCCAATACGCAAACCGCCTCTCCCCGCGCGTTGGCCGAT
TCATTAATGCAGCTGGCACGACAGGTTTCCCGACTGGAAAGCGGGCAGTGAGCGCAACGCAATTAATGTG
AGTTAGCTCACTCATTAGGCACCCCAGGCTTTACACTTTATGCTTCCGGCTCGTATGTTGTGTGGAATTG
TGAGCGGATAACAATTTCACACAGGAAACAGCTATGACCATGATTACGCCAAGCGCGCAATTAACCCTCA
CTAAAGGGAACAAAAGCTGGAGCTGCAAGCTTAATGTAGTCTTATGCAATACTCTTGTAGTCTTGCAACA
TGGTAACGATGAGTTAGCAACATGCCTTACAAGGAGAGAAAAAGCACCGTGCATGCCGATTGGTGGAAGT
AAGGTGGTACGATCGTGCCTTATTAGGAAGGCAACAGACGGGTCTGACATGGATTGGACGAACCACTGAA
TTGCCGCATTGCAGAGATATTGTATTTAAGTGCCTAGCTCGATACATAAACGGGTCTCTCTGGTTAGACC
AGATCTGAGCCTGGGAGCTCTCTGGCTAACTAGGGAACCCACTGCTTAAGCCTCAATAAAGCTTGCCTTG
AGTGCTTCAAGTAGTGTGTGCCCGTCTGTTGTGTGACTCTGGTAACTAGAGATCCCTCAGACCCTTTTAG
TCAGTGTGGAAAATCTCTAGCAGTGGCGCCCGAACAGGGACTTGAAAGCGAAAGGGAAACCAGAGGAGCT
CTCTCGACGCAGGACTCGGCTTGCTGAAGCGCGCACGGCAAGAGGCGAGGGGCGGCGACTGGTGAGTACG
CCAAAAATTTTGACTAGCGGAGGCTAGAAGGAGAGAGATGGGTGCGAGAGCGTCAGTATTAAGCGGGGGA
GAATTAGATCGCGATGGGAAAAAATTCGGTTAAGGCCAGGGGGAAAGAAAAAATATAAATTAAAACATAT
AGTATGGGCAAGCAGGGAGCTAGAACGATTCGCAGTTAATCCTGGCCTGTTAGAAACATCAGAAGGCTGT
AGACAAATACTGGGACAGCTACAACCATCCCTTCAGACAGGATCAGAAGAACTTAGATCATTATATAATA
CAGTAGCAACCCTCTATTGTGTGCATCAAAGGATAGAGATAAAAGACACCAAGGAAGCTTTAGACAAGAT
AGAGGAAGAGCAAAACAAAAGTAAGACCACCGCACAGCAAGCGGCCGCTGATCTTCAGACCTGGAGGAGG
AGATATGAGGGACAATTGGAGAAGTGAATTATATAAATATAAAGTAGTAAAAATTGAACCATTAGGAGTA
GCACCCACCAAGGCAAAGAGAAGAGTGGTGCAGAGAGAAAAAAGAGCAGTGGGAATAGGAGCTTTGTTCC
TTGGGTTCTTGGGAGCAGCAGGAAGCACTATGGGCGCAGCGTCAATGACGCTGACGGTACAGGCCAGACA
ATTATTGTCTGGTATAGTGCAGCAGCAGAACAATTTGCTGAGGGCTATTGAGGCGCAACAGCATCTGTTG
CAACTCACAGTCTGGGGCATCAAGCAGCTCCAGGCAAGAATCCTGGCTGTGGAAAGATACCTAAAGGATC
AACAGCTCCTGGGGATTTGGGGTTGCTCTGGAAAACTCATTTGCACCACTGCTGTGCCTTGGAATGCTAG
TTGGAGTAATAAATCTCTGGAACAGATTTGGAATCACACGACCTGGATGGAGTGGGACAGAGAAATTAAC
AATTACACAAGCTTAATACACTCCTTAATTGAAGAATCGCAAAACCAGCAAGAAAAGAATGAACAAGAAT
TATTGGAATTAGATAAATGGGCAAGTTTGTGGAATTGGTTTAACATAACAAATTGGCTGTGGTATATAAA
ATTATTCATAATGATAGTAGGAGGCTTGGTAGGTTTAAGAATAGTTTTTGCTGTACTTTCTATAGTGAAT
AGAGTTAGGCAGGGATATTCACCATTATCGTTTCAGACCCACCTCCCAACCCCGAGGGGACCCAGAGAGG
GCCTATTTCCCATGATTCCTTCATATTTGCATATACGATACAAGGCTGTTAGAGAGATAATTAGAATTAA
TTTGACTGTAAACACAAAGATATTAGTACAAAATACGTGACGTAGAAAGTAATAATTTCTTGGGTAGTTT
GCAGTTTTAAAATTATGTTTTAAAATGGACTATCATATGCTTACCGTAACTTGAAAGTATTTCGATTTCT
TGGCTTTATATATCTTGTGGAAAGGACGAAACACCGGTTGCCCGCCAACAAAACAGGTTTTAGAGCTAGA
AATAGCAAGTTAAAATAAGGCTAGTCCGTTATCAACTTGAAAAAGTGGCACCGAGTCGGTGCTTTTTTAA
GCTTGGCGTAACTAGATCTTGAGACAAATGGCAGTATTCATCCACAATTTTAAAAGAAAAGGGGGGATTG
GGGGGTACAGTGCAGGGGAAAGAATAGTAGACATAATAGCAACAGACATACAAACTAAAGAATTACAAAA
ACAAATTACAAAAATTCAAAATTTTCGGGTTTATTACAGGGACAGCAGAGATCCACTTTGGCGCCGGCTC
GAGGGGG
Features (pLannotate 1.2.2; 29 found; start..end, strand, type, name):
     14..80      +  CDS            small t antigen (fragment): SV40 (simian virus 40) small t antigen
    106..317     +  promoter       EF-1α core promoter: core promoter for human elongation factor EF-1α
    318..1256    +  intron         EF-1α intron A: intron upstream of the start codon of human EF-1α
   1278..1877    +  CDS            PuroR (fragment): puromycin N-acetyltransferase; pac from Streptomyces; confers resistance to puromycin
   1893..2481    +  misc_feature   WPRE: woodchuck hepatitis virus posttranscriptional regulatory element
   2532..2551    +  misc_feature   cPPT/CTS (fragment): central polypurine tract and central termination sequence of HIV-1
   2553..2786    +  LTR            3' LTR (ΔU3): self-inactivating 3' long terminal repeat (LTR) from HIV-1
   2864..2985    +  polyA_signal   SV40 poly(A) signal: SV40 polyadenylation signal
   3025..3160    +  rep_origin     SV40 ori: SV40 origin of replication
   3181..3199    -  promoter       T7 promoter: promoter for bacteriophage T7 RNA polymerase
   3207..3362    +  CDS            lacZα (fragment): LacZα fragment of β-galactosidase; lacZ fragment
   3367..3795    +  rep_origin     f1 ori (sequence partly withheld): f1 bacteriophage origin of replication; arrow indicates direction of (+) strand synthesis
   3848..3952    +  promoter       AmpR promoter: bla
   3953..4813    +  CDS            AmpR: β-lactamase; bla; confers resistance to ampicillin, carbenicillin, and related antibiotics
   4984..5572    +  rep_origin     ori: high-copy-number ColE1/pMB1/pBR322/pUC origin of replication
   5755..5847    +  CDS            lacI (fragment): lac repressor; lacI; The lac repressor binds to the lac operator to inhibit transcription in E. coli. This inhibition can be relieved by adding lactose or isopropyl-β-D-thiogalactopyranoside (IPTG).
   5860..5881    +  protein_bind   CAP binding site: CAP binding activates transcription in the presence of cAMP. E. coli catabolite activator protein
   5896..5926    +  promoter       lac promoter: promoter for the E. coli lac operon
   5934..5950    +  protein_bind   lac operator: The lac repressor binds to the lac operator to inhibit transcription in E. coli. This inhibition can be relieved by adding lactose or isopropyl-β-D-thiogalactopyranoside (IPTG). lac repressor encoded by lacI
   5995..6013    +  promoter       T3 promoter: promoter for bacteriophage T3 RNA polymerase
   6041..6267    +  promoter       RSV promoter: Rous sarcoma virus enhancer/promoter
   6268..6448    +  LTR            5' LTR (truncated): truncated 5' long terminal repeat (LTR) from HIV-1
   6495..6620    +  misc_feature   HIV-1 Ψ: packaging signal of human immunodeficiency virus type 1
   6604..6967    +  CDS            HIV-1 gag (fragment): gag protein from human immunodeficiency virus 1; gag
   7113..7346    +  misc_feature   RRE: The Rev response element (RRE) of HIV-1 allows for Rev-dependent mRNA export from the nucleus to the cytoplasm.
   7723..7749    +  CDS            Rev (fragment): human immunodeficiency virus 1 (HIV-1) Rev protein; rev; enhances nuclear export of unspliced and incompletely spliced viral mRNAs
   7753..7993    +  promoter       U6 promoter: RNA polymerase III promoter for human U6 snRNA
   8023..8098    +  misc_RNA       gRNA scaffold: guide RNA scaffold for the Streptococcus pyogenes CRISPR/Cas9 system
   8154..8271    +  misc_feature   cPPT/CTS: central polypurine tract and central termination sequence of HIV-1
