[The description below was written by a language model from this plasmid's Addgene catalogue record and pLannotate feature annotations shown in this document.]
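Description:
FGFR1 gRNA (BRDN0001146517) is a third-generation lentiviral CRISPR guide plasmid built on the lentiGuide-Puro backbone, carrying a single guide RNA directed against human FGFR1 (fibroblast growth factor receptor 1). According to the depositor notes, the guide was designed to match multiple FGFR1 reference transcripts, and the plasmid is an individual clone associated with a human kinome gRNA library. In bacteria it is maintained as a high-copy plasmid through a ColE1/pUC-type origin and selected with ampicillin via the β-lactamase gene. An f1 origin, an SV40 origin and leftover lac and T7/T3 cloning-vector elements are also annotated in the backbone.

The viral portion is arranged for Tat-independent, self-inactivating packaging. An RSV promoter drives a truncated HIV-1 5' LTR, followed by the Ψ packaging signal with a partial gag sequence and the Rev response element for Rev-dependent export of the genomic RNA. A ΔU3 3' LTR ends the transfer region, with an SV40 polyadenylation signal downstream of it. Between the LTRs, a human U6 RNA polymerase III promoter transcribes the targeting spacer fused to the Streptococcus pyogenes Cas9 guide scaffold. A cPPT/CTS element, which aids nuclear import of the viral genome, follows. A separate cassette uses the EF-1α core promoter with its intron A to express puromycin N-acetyltransferase, and a WPRE enhances transcript expression.

The plasmid does not encode Cas9. It is meant for transducing mammalian cells that already express Cas9, or for use together with a separate Cas9 lentiviral vector. Transduced cells are then selected with puromycin, enabling FGFR1 disruption for gene knockout studies.
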