Addgene plasmid #76069: FGFR1 gRNA (BRDN0001146517)
Purpose: 3rd generation lentiviral gRNA plasmid targeting human FGFR1
Depositing lab: John Doench & David Root. Depositing organization: Broad Institute. Publication: Optimized sgRNA design to maximize activity and minimize off-target effects of CRISPR-Cas9. Doench JG, Fusi N, Sullender M, Hegde M, Vaimberg EW, Donovan KF, Smith I, Tothova Z, Wilen C, Orchard R, Virgin HW, Listgarten J, Root DE. Nat Biotechnol. 2016 Jan 18. doi: 10.1038/nbt.3437. PubMed 26780180.
Backbone
  Vector backbone: lentiGuide-Puro
  Backbone manufacturer: Zhang Lab (Addgene plasmid # 52963)
  Vector type: Mammalian Expression, Lentiviral, CRISPR
  Selectable markers: Puromycin
Growth in bacteria
  Bacterial resistance: Ampicillin, 100 μg/mL
  Growth temperature: 37°C
  Growth strain: DH5alpha
  Copy number: High Copy
Gene/Insert
  Gene/Insert name: FGFR1 (alt names: FGFR1; NM_001174063.1)
  gRNA/shRNA sequence: GTTGCCCGCCAACAAAACAG
  Species: H. sapiens (human)
  Entrez Gene: FGFR1 (a.k.a. BFGFR, CD331, CEK, ECCL, FGFBR, FGFR-1, FLG, FLT-2, FLT2, HBGFR, HH2, HRTFDS, KAL2, N-SAM, OGD, bFGF-R-1)
  Promoter: hU6
  Cloning method: Unknown
  Sequencing primers: 5′ U6-F; 3′ pS2-R
Terms and licenses: Academic/Nonprofit Terms; Industry Terms: Not Available to Industry
Depositor comments: The gRNA was designed to target the following Genbank reference sequence(s): NM_001174063.1,NM_001174064.1,NM_001174065.1,NM_001174066.1,NM_001174067.1,NM_015850.3,NM_023105.2,NM_023106.2,NM_023110.2. Note that this plasmid does NOT contain Cas9. It should be used in conjunction with lentiCas9-Blast (Addgene #52962) or otherwise with cell lines already expressing Cas9. Browse the full kinome gRNA library at http://www.addgene.org/pooled-library/broadgpp-human-kinome/ or visit http://www.broadinstitute.org/rnai/public/ for detailed protocols and information.
How to cite: FGFR1 gRNA (BRDN0001146517) was a gift from John Doench & David Root (Addgene plasmid # 76069 ; http://n2t.net/addgene:76069 ; RRID:Addgene_76069)
