>Addgene plasmid #76069 | FGFR1 gRNA (BRDN0001146517) | depositor partial sequence | sequence record 143529 | Target Sequence
GTTGCCCGCCAACAAAACAG
