>Addgene plasmid #76069 | FGFR1 gRNA (BRDN0001146517) | addgene partial sequence | sequence record 185121 | hU6-F
GAAAGTAATAATTTCTTGGGTAGTTTGCAGTTTTAAAATTATGTTTTAAAATGGACTATCATATGCTTAC
CGTAACTTGAAAGTATTTCGATTTCTTGGCTTTATATATCTTGTGGAAAGGACGAAACACCGGTTGCCCG
CCAACAAAACAGGTTTTAGAGCTAGAAATAGCAAGTTAAAATAAGGCTAGTCCGTTATCAACTTGAAAAA
GTGGCACCGAGTCGGTGCTTTTTTAAGCTTGGCGTAACTAGATCTTGAGACAAATGGCAGTATTCATCCA
CAATTTTAAAAGAAAAGGGGGGATTGGGGGGTACAGTGCAGGGGAAAGAATAGTAGACATAATAGCAACA
GACATACAAACTAAAGAATTACAAAAACAAATTACAAAAATTCAAAATTTTCGGGTTTATTACAGGGACA
GCAGAGATCCACTTTGGCGCCGGCTCGAGGGGGCCCGGGTGCAAAGATGGATAAAGTTTTAAACAGAGAG
GAATCTTTGCAGCTAATGGACCTTCTAGGTCTTGAAAGGAGTGGGAATTGGCTCCGGTGCCCGTCAGTGG
GCAGAGCGCA
